Addgene plasmid #53801: BAGE_pCSdest
Depositing lab: Roger Reeves. Depositing organization: Johns Hopkins University and School of Medicine. Publication: Survey of Human Chromosome 21 Gene Expression Effects on Early Development in Danio rerio. Edie S, Zaghloul NA, Leitch CC, Klinedinst DK, Lebron J, Thole JF, McCallion AS, Katsanis N, Reeves RH. G3 (Bethesda). 2018 Jul 2;8(7):2215-2223. doi: 10.1534/g3.118.200144. PubMed 29760202.
Backbone
  Vector backbone: pCSDest
  Backbone manufacturer: Lawson Lab (Addgene Plasmid 22423)
  Backbone size w/o insert (bp): 4095
  Vector type: Mammalian Expression
Growth in bacteria
  Bacterial resistance: Ampicillin, 100 μg/mL
  Growth temperature: 37°C
  Growth strain: Top10
  Copy number: High Copy
Gene/Insert
  Gene/Insert name: BAGE
  Species: H. sapiens (human)
  Insert size (bp): 132
  Entrez Gene: BAGE (a.k.a. BAGE1, CT2.1)
  Promoter: SP6 and CMV
  Cloning method: Gateway Cloning
  Sequencing primers: 5′ CMV-F; 3′ EBV-Rev
Terms and licenses: Academic/Nonprofit Terms; Industry Terms
Depositor comments: NM_001187
How to cite: BAGE_pCSdest was a gift from Roger Reeves (Addgene plasmid # 53801 ; http://n2t.net/addgene:53801 ; RRID:Addgene_53801)
