[The description below was written by a language model from this plasmid's Addgene catalogue record.]
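Description:
BAGE_pCSdest is an expression clone carrying the human BAGE gene (also known as BAGE1 or CT2.1) in the pCSDest backbone, a Gateway destination vector of the pCS2 family. The insert is short, recorded as 132 bp, and the depositor comment ties it to a RefSeq mRNA entry for BAGE. It was introduced by Gateway recombination, so the coding sequence would be expected to sit between the attB sites left by the recombination reaction, although no feature table is supplied to confirm this or to show the exact junctions. The backbone without insert is listed at 4095 bp. The plasmid is maintained in E. coli as a high-copy construct under ampicillin selection. The record does not name the origin of replication.

Two promoters are recorded upstream of the insert: CMV and SP6. The CMV promoter drives constitutive RNA polymerase II transcription in vertebrate cells, which matches the catalogue classification as a mammalian expression vector. The SP6 phage promoter allows the same insert to be transcribed in vitro into mRNA. This dual arrangement suits work in which synthetic mRNA is injected into embryos. The associated publication is a survey of how human chromosome 21 genes affect early development in zebrafish, so this clone appears to be one member of a collection of chromosome 21 open reading frames built for overexpression screening in that system. No epitope tags, reporters or eukaryotic selection markers are stated in the record.
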