>Addgene plasmid #53801 | BAGE_pCSdest | addgene partial sequence | sequence record 94656 | EBV-rev 5'-GTGGTTTGTCCAAACTCATC-3'
TACGACTCACTATAGTTCTAGAGGCTCGAGAGGATCACCACTTTGTACAAGAAAGCTGGGTTCTAGAAGA
TGAAGCACAGAGCTGTGCCGTCTTCAGGCTCCAACCTCCAGCTCACCACAGGGGACTCCTCCTTCATCAG
CCTGGCTTGGAGCAGCTGGGCAGACAATGCCAGAAAAACCGCTCTGGCCGCCATGGTGCCTGCTTTTTTG
TACAAACTTGTGATCCTTGAATTCGAATCGATGGGATCCTGCAAAAAGAACAAGTAGCTTGTATTCTATA
GTGTCACCTAAATCAAGCTTGCTCCGACGTCCCCAGGCAGAATGGCGGTTCCCTAAACGAGCATTGCTTA
TATAGACCTCCCATTAGGCACGCCTACCGCCCATTTACGTCAATGGAACGCCCATTTGCGTCATTGCCCC
TCCCCATTGACGTCAATGGGGATGTACTTGGCAGCCATCGCGGGCCATTTACCGCCATTGACGTCAATGG
GAGTACTGCCAATGTACCCTGGCGTACTTCCAATAGTAATGTACTTGCCAAGTTACTATTAATAGATATT
GATGTACTGCCAAGTGGGCCATTTACCGTCATTGACGTCAATAGGGGGCGTGAGAACGGATATGAATGGG
CAATGAGCCATCCCATTGACGTCAATGGTGGGTGGTCCTATTGACGTCAATGGGCATTGAGCCAGGCGGG
CCATTTACCGTAATTGACGTCAATGGGGGAGGCGCCATATACGTCAATAGGACCGCCCATATGACGTCAA
TAGGAAAGACCATATATAGAGACCATTGACGTCAATGGGGGAGTGGCTATGGGCGGTATTAGGAAGCCCC
ATATATGGTATATGGGACCGCCCATTGGGAGGGGCTATCTACGTCAATAGGAAAACCCATATATGGAATA
CTATATGGC
