>Addgene plasmid #53801 | BAGE_pCSdest | addgene partial sequence | sequence record 94704 | CMV-F 5'-CGCAAATGGGCGGTAGGCGTG-3'
GCATGCTCGTTTAGGGAACCGCCATTCTGCCTGGGGACGTCGGAGCAAGCTTGATTTAGGTGACACTATA
GAATACAAGCTACTTGTTCTTTTTGCAGGATCCCATCGATTCGAATTCAAGGATCACAAGTTTGTACAAA
AAAGCAGGCACCATGGCGGCCAGAGCGGTTTTTCTGGCATTGTCTGCCCAGCTGCTCCAAGCCAGGCTGA
TGAAGGAGGAGTCCCCTGTGGTGAGCTGGAGGTTGGAGCCTGAAGACGGCACAGCTCTGTGCTTCATCTT
CTAGAACCCAGCTTTCTTGTACAAAGTGGTGATCCTCTCGAGCCTCTAGAACTATAGTGAGTCGTATTAC
GTAGATCCAGACATGATAAGATACATTGATGAGTTTGGACAAACCACAACTAGAATGCAGTGAAAAAAAT
GCTTTATTTGTGAAATTTGTGATGCTATTGCTTTATTTGTAACCATTATAAGCTGCAATAAACAAGTTAA
CAACAACAATTGCATTCATTTTATGTTTCAGGTTCAGGGGGAGGTGTGGGAGGTTTTTTAATTCGCGGCC
GCGGCGCCAATGCATTGGGCCCGGTACCCAGCTTTTGTTCCCTTTAGTGAGGGTTAATTGCGCGCTTGGC
GTAATCATGGTCATAGCTGTTTCCTGTGTGAAATTGTTATCCGCTCACAATTCCACACAACATACGAGCC
GGGAGCATAAAGTGTAAAGCCTGGGGTGCCTAATGAGTGAGCTAACTCACATTAATTGCGTTGCGCTCAC
TGCCCGCTTTCCAGTCGGGAAACCTGTCGTGCCAGCTGCATTAATGAATCGGCCAACGCGCGGGGAGAGG
CGGTTTGCGTATTGGGCGCTCTTCCGCTTCCTCGCTCACTGACTCGCTGCGCTCGGTCGTTCGGCTGCGG
CGAGCGGTATCAGCTCACTC
